Addgene plasmid #158374: MAC-SARS-CoV-2 Orf6
Purpose: MAC-tagged gene expression
Depositing lab: Markku Varjosalo. Depositing organization: University of Helsinki, Institute of Biotechnology. Publication: Combined proximity labeling and affinity purification-mass spectrometry workflow for mapping and visualizing protein interaction networks. Liu X, Salokas K, Weldatsadik RG, Gawriyski L, Varjosalo M. Nat Protoc. 2020 Aug 10. pii: 10.1038/s41596-020-0365-x. doi: 10.1038/s41596-020-0365-x. PubMed 32778839.
Backbone
  Vector backbone: MAC-tag-C (#108077)
  Vector type: Mammalian Expression
Growth in bacteria
  Bacterial resistance: Ampicillin, 100 μg/mL
  Growth temperature: 37°C
  Growth strain: DH5alpha
  Copy number: High Copy
Gene/Insert
  Gene/Insert name: SARS-CoV-2 Orf6
  Species: Other
  Entrez Gene: ORF6 (a.k.a. GU280_gp06)
  Tag / fusion protein: MAC-tag (C terminal on backbone)
  Cloning method: Gateway Cloning
Terms and licenses: Academic/Nonprofit Terms; Industry Terms
How to cite: MAC-SARS-CoV-2 Orf6 was a gift from Markku Varjosalo (Addgene plasmid # 158374 ; http://n2t.net/addgene:158374 ; RRID:Addgene_158374)
