[The description below was written by a language model from this plasmid's Addgene catalogue record and the feature table of its GenBank file.]
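Description:
MAC-SARS-CoV-2 Orf6 is a 6.5 kb mammalian expression plasmid built by Gateway cloning into the MAC-tag-C backbone, placing the SARS-CoV-2 accessory protein ORF6 in front of a C-terminal MAC-tag. It is propagated in E. coli as a high-copy plasmid through a ColE1/pUC-type origin and selected with ampicillin via the beta-lactamase gene.

Expression is driven by the human CMV immediate early enhancer and promoter, followed by two tet operator sites. TetR can therefore repress transcription, which is relieved by tetracycline or doxycycline in cells that supply the repressor. The ORF6 insert is not annotated as its own feature, but it occupies the short interval between the attB1 and attB2 recombination sites left by Gateway cloning. Downstream, the annotated tag comprises two Strep-Tag II peptides, an HA epitope and the promiscuous BirA(R118G) biotin ligase (BirA*/BioID), terminated by the bGH polyadenylation signal. This combination lets one fusion protein serve two approaches: Strep-Tactin affinity purification of stable complexes, and proximity-dependent biotinylation of nearby proteins. The HA tag provides a handle for immunodetection.

An FRT site sits directly upstream of a hygromycin resistance coding sequence with an SV40 poly(A) signal, and no promoter is annotated for that gene. This arrangement is characteristic of FLP-mediated integration into a genomic FRT landing site, where correct insertion activates the marker and yields isogenic stable lines, although the record does not name a host cell line. The associated publication describes a combined affinity purification and proximity labeling mass spectrometry workflow, so the plasmid is suited to mapping host protein interactions of ORF6.
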