LOCUS       Exported 6513 bp ds-DNA circular SYN 12-MAY-2021
DEFINITION  MAC-tagged gene expression.
ACCESSION   .
VERSION     .
KEYWORDS    MAC-SARS-CoV-2 Orf6
SOURCE      synthetic DNA construct
  ORGANISM  synthetic DNA construct
REFERENCE   1 (bases 1 to 6513)
  AUTHORS   Liu X, Salokas K, Weldatsadik RG, Gawriyski L, Varjosalo M
  TITLE     Combined proximity labeling and affinity purification-mass
            spectrometry workflow for mapping and visualizing protein
            interaction networks.
  JOURNAL   Nat Protoc. 2020 Aug 10. pii: 10.1038/s41596-020-0365-x. doi:
            10.1038/s41596-020-0365-x.
  PUBMED    32778839
REFERENCE   2 (bases 1 to 6513)
  AUTHORS   .
  TITLE     Direct Submission
  JOURNAL   Exported May 12, 2021 from SnapGene Server 1.1.58
            http://www.snapgene.com
FEATURES             Location/Qualifiers
     source          1..6513
                     /organism="synthetic DNA construct"
                     /mol_type="other DNA"
     promoter        1..204
                     /label=CMV promoter
                     /note="human cytomegalovirus (CMV) immediate early
                     promoter"
     primer_bind     155..175
                     /label=CMV-F
                     /note="Human CMV immediate early promoter, forward primer"
     protein_bind    206..224
                     /gene="tetO"
                     /label=tet operator
                     /bound_moiety="tetracycline repressor TetR"
                     /note="bacterial operator O2 for the tetR and tetA genes"
     protein_bind    227..245
                     /gene="tetO"
                     /label=tet operator
                     /bound_moiety="tetracycline repressor TetR"
                     /note="bacterial operator O2 for the tetR and tetA genes"
     primer_bind     255..279
                     /label=LNCX
                     /note="Human CMV promoter, forward primer"
     protein_bind    422..446
                     /gene="mutant version of attB"
                     /label=attB1
                     /bound_moiety="BP Clonase(TM)"
                     /note="recombination site for the Gateway(R) BP reaction"
     protein_bind    complement(636..660)
                     /gene="mutant version of attB"
                     /label=attB2
                     /bound_moiety="BP Clonase(TM)"
                     /note="recombination site for the Gateway(R) BP reaction"
     CDS             707..730
                     /codon_start=1
                     /product="peptide that binds Strep-Tactin(R), an engineered
                     form of streptavidin"
                     /label=Strep-Tag II
                     /translation="WSHPQFEK"
     CDS             767..790
                     /codon_start=1
                     /product="peptide that binds Strep-Tactin(R), an engineered
                     form of streptavidin"
                     /label=Strep-Tag II
                     /translation="WSHPQFEK"
     CDS             821..847
                     /codon_start=1
                     /product="HA (human influenza hemagglutinin) epitope tag"
                     /label=HA
                     /translation="YPYDVPDYA"
     CDS             848..1807
                     /codon_start=1
                     /product="promiscuous R118G mutant of the E. coli biotin
                     protein ligase (Cronan, 2005)"
                     /label=BirA(R118G)
                     /note="also known as BirA* or BioID"
                     /translation="KDNTVPLKLIALLANGEFHSGEQLGETLGMSRAAINKHIQTLRDW
                     GVDVFTVPGKGYSLPEPIQLLNAKQILGQLDGGSVAVLPVIDSTNQYLLDRIGELKSGD
                     ACIAEYQQAGRGGRGRKWFSPFGANLYLSMFWRLEQGPAAAIGLSLVIGIVMAEVLRKL
                     GADKVRVKWPNDLYLQDRKLAGILVELTGKTGDAAQIVIGAGINMAMRRVEESVVNQGW
                     ITLQEAGINLDRNTLAAMLIRELRAALELFEQEGLAPYLSRWEKLDNFINRPVKLIIGD
                     KEIFGISRGIDKQGALLLEQDGIIKPWMGGEISLRSAEK"
     primer_bind     complement(1851..1868)
                     /label=BGH-rev
                     /note="Bovine growth hormone terminator, reverse primer.
                     Also called BGH reverse"
     polyA_signal    1857..2081
                     /label=bGH poly(A) signal
                     /note="bovine growth hormone polyadenylation signal"
     primer_bind     complement(2214..2233)
                     /label=F1ori-R
                     /note="F1 origin, reverse primer"
     protein_bind    2365..2412
                     /label=FRT
                     /bound_moiety="FLP recombinase from the Saccharomyces
                     cerevisiae 2u plasmid"
                     /note="FLP-mediated recombination occurs in the 8-bp core
                     sequence TCTAGAAA (Turan and Bode, 2011)."
     CDS             2420..3442
                     /codon_start=1
                     /gene="aph(4)-Ia"
                     /product="aminoglycoside phosphotransferase from E. coli"
                     /label=HygR
                     /note="confers resistance to hygromycin"
                     /translation="KKPELTATSVEKFLIEKFDSVSDLMQLSEGEESRAFSFDVGGRGY
                     VLRVNSCADGFYKDRYVYRHFASAALPIPEVLDIGEFSESLTYCISRRAQGVTLQDLPE
                     TELPAVLQPVAEAMDAIAAADLSQTSGFGPFGPQGIGQYTTWRDFICAIADPHVYHWQT
                     VMDDTVSASVAQALDELMLWAEDCPEVRHLVHADFGSNNVLTDNGRITAVIDWSEAMFG
                     DSQYEVANIFFWRPWLACMEQQTRYFERRHPELAGSPRLRAYMLRIGLDQLYQSLVDGN
                     FDDAAWAQGRCDAIVRSGAGTVGRTQIARRSAAVWTDGCVEVLADSGNRRPSTRPRAKE
                     "
     polyA_signal    3572..3693
                     /label=SV40 poly(A) signal
                     /note="SV40 polyadenylation signal"
     primer_bind     complement(3609..3628)
                     /label=SV40pA-R
                     /note="SV40 polyA, reverse primer"
     primer_bind     3663..3682
                     /label=EBV-rev
                     /note="SV40 polyA terminator, reverse primer"
     primer_bind     complement(3742..3758)
                     /label=M13 rev
                     /note="common sequencing primer, one of multiple similar
                     variants"
     primer_bind     complement(3742..3758)
                     /label=M13 Reverse
                     /note="In lacZ gene. Also called M13-rev"
     primer_bind     complement(3755..3777)
                     /label=M13/pUC Reverse
                     /note="In lacZ gene"
     protein_bind    3766..3782
                     /label=lac operator
                     /bound_moiety="lac repressor encoded by lacI"
                     /note="The lac repressor binds to the lac operator to
                     inhibit transcription in E. coli. This inhibition can be
                     relieved by adding lactose or
                     isopropyl-beta-D-thiogalactopyranoside (IPTG)."
     promoter        complement(3790..3820)
                     /label=lac promoter
                     /note="promoter for the E. coli lac operon"
     protein_bind    3835..3856
                     /label=CAP binding site
                     /bound_moiety="E. coli catabolite activator protein"
                     /note="CAP binding activates transcription in the presence
                     of cAMP."
     primer_bind     complement(3973..3990)
                     /label=L4440
                     /note="L4440 vector, forward primer"
     rep_origin      complement(4144..4732)
                     /direction=LEFT
                     /label=ori
                     /note="high-copy-number ColE1/pMB1/pBR322/pUC origin of
                     replication"
     primer_bind     complement(4224..4243)
                     /label=pBR322ori-F
                     /note="pBR322 origin, forward primer"
     CDS             complement(4903..5763)
                     /codon_start=1
                     /gene="bla"
                     /product="beta-lactamase"
                     /label=AmpR
                     /note="confers resistance to ampicillin, carbenicillin, and
                     related antibiotics"
                     /translation="MSIQHFRVALIPFFAAFCLPVFAHPETLVKVKDAEDQLGARVGYI
                     ELDLNSGKILESFRPEERFPMMSTFKVLLCGAVLSRIDAGQEQLGRRIHYSQNDLVEYS
                     PVTEKHLTDGMTVRELCSAAITMSDNTAANLLLTTIGGPKELTAFLHNMGDHVTRLDRW
                     EPELNEAIPNDERDTTMPVAMATTLRKLLTGELLTLASRQQLIDWMEADKVAGPLLRSA
                     LPAGWFIADKSGAGERGSRGIIAALGPDGKPSRIVVIYTTGSQATMDERNRQIAEIGAS
                     LIKHW"
     primer_bind     5526..5545
                     /label=Amp-R
                     /note="Ampicillin resistance gene, reverse primer"
     promoter        complement(5764..5868)
                     /gene="bla"
                     /label=AmpR promoter
     primer_bind     complement(5943..5962)
                     /label=pRS-marker
                     /note="pRS vectors, use to sequence yeast selectable
                     marker"
     enhancer        6134..6513
                     /label=CMV enhancer
                     /note="human cytomegalovirus immediate early enhancer"
ORIGIN
        1 gtgatgcggt tttggcagta catcaatggg cgtggatagc ggtttgactc acggggattt
       61 ccaagtctcc accccattga cgtcaatggg agtttgtttt ggcaccaaaa tcaacgggac
      121 tttccaaaat gtcgtaacaa ctccgcccca ttgacgcaaa tgggcggtag gcgtgtacgg
      181 tgggaggtct atataagcag agctctccct atcagtgata gagatctccc tatcagtgat
      241 agagatcgtc gacgagctcg tttagtgaac cgtcagatcg cctggagacg ccatccacgc
      301 tgttttgacc tccatagaag acaccgggac cgatccagcc tccggactct agcgtttaaa
      361 cttaagcttg gtaccgagct cggatccact agtccagtgt ggtggaattc tgcagatatc
      421 aacaagtttg tacaaaaaag caggctccac catgtttcat cttgtcgatt ttcaagttac
      481 gattgcggag atactcctca taatcatgcg gacatttaag gtttccattt ggaaccttga
      541 ttacattatt aacctgatta tcaagaatct ctccaagagc ctgaccgaga ataagtattc
      601 tcagttggac gaggagcagc ctatggaaat agacgaccca gctttcttgt acaaagtggt
      661 tgatatcaag gccgccgaca tcaccagcct gtacaagaaa gtggggtgga gccatcccca
      721 gttcgagaag ggcggaggat ctggcggcgg aagcggcgga ggaagctggt cccaccctca
      781 gtttgagaaa ggcaccgagc tgggcagcac catggccagc tacccctacg acgtgcccga
      841 ctacgccaag gacaacaccg tgcccctgaa gctgatcgcc ctgctggcca acggcgagtt
      901 ccactctggc gagcagctgg gcgagacact gggcatgagc agagccgcca tcaacaagca
      961 catccagacc ctgcgggact ggggcgtgga cgtgttcaca gtgcccggca agggctacag
     1021 cctgcccgag cccatccagc tgctgaacgc caagcagatc ctgggccagc tggatggcgg
     1081 atctgtggcc gtgctgcccg tgatcgacag caccaaccag tatctgctcg accggatcgg
     1141 cgagctgaag tccggcgacg cctgtatcgc cgagtaccag caggccggca gaggcggcag
     1201 gggcagaaag tggttcagcc ccttcggcgc caacctgtac ctgagcatgt tctggagact
     1261 ggaacagggc ccagccgccg ctattggcct gagcctggtc atcggcatcg tgatggccga
     1321 ggtgctgcgg aagctgggcg ccgacaaagt gcgcgtgaag tggcccaacg acctgtatct
     1381 gcaggaccgg aagctggccg gcatcctggt ggaactgacc ggcaaaacag gcgacgccgc
     1441 ccagatcgtg atcggcgctg gcatcaacat ggccatgcgg cgggtggaag agagcgtggt
     1501 caaccagggc tggatcaccc tgcaggaagc cggcatcaac ctggaccgga acaccctggc
     1561 cgccatgctg atcagagagc tgagagccgc cctggaactg ttcgagcagg aaggcctggc
     1621 cccctacctg agcagatggg agaagctgga caacttcatc aaccggcccg tgaaactgat
     1681 catcggcgac aaagagatct tcggcatcag ccggggcatc gacaagcagg gggccctgct
     1741 cctggaacag gacggcatca tcaagccctg gatgggcggc gagatcagcc tgcggagcgc
     1801 cgagaagtga tgactcgagt ctagagggcc cgtttaaacc cgctgatcag cctcgactgt
     1861 gccttctagt tgccagccat ctgttgtttg cccctccccc gtgccttcct tgaccctgga
     1921 aggtgccact cccactgtcc tttcctaata aaatgaggaa attgcatcgc attgtctgag
     1981 taggtgtcat tctattctgg ggggtggggt ggggcaggac agcaaggggg aggattggga
     2041 agacaatagc aggcatgctg gggatgcggt gggctctatg gcttctgagg cggaaagaac
     2101 cagctggggc tctagggggt atccccnnnn nnnnnnnnnn nnnnnnnnnn nnnnnnnnnn
     2161 nnnnnnnnnn nnnnnnnnnn nnnnnnnnnn nnnnnnnnnn nnnnnnnnnn nnnnnnnnnn
     2221 nnnnnnnnnn nnnnnnnnnn nnnnnnnnnn cnnnnnnnnn nnnnnnnnnn nnnnnnnnnn
     2281 nnnnnnnnnn nnnnnnnnnn nnnnnnnnnn nnnnnnnnnn nnnnnnnnnn nnnnnnnnnn
     2341 nnagggtgat ggttcacgta cctagaagtt cctattccga agttcctatt ctctagaaag
     2401 tataggaact tccttggcca aaaagcctga actcaccgcg acgtctgtcg agaagtttct
     2461 gatcgaaaag ttcgacagcg tctccgacct gatgcagctc tcggagggcg aagaatctcg
     2521 tgctttcagc ttcgatgtag gagggcgtgg atatgtcctg cgggtaaata gctgcgccga
     2581 tggtttctac aaagatcgtt atgtttatcg gcactttgca tcggccgcgc tcccgattcc
     2641 ggaagtgctt gacattgggg aattcagcga gagcctgacc tattgcatct cccgccgtgc
     2701 acagggtgtc acgttgcaag acctgcctga aaccgaactg cccgctgttc tgcagccggt
     2761 cgcggaggcc atggatgcga tcgctgcggc cgatcttagc cagacgagcg ggttcggccc
     2821 attcggaccg caaggaatcg gtcaatacac tacatggcgt gatttcatat gcgcgattgc
     2881 tgatccccat gtgtatcact ggcaaactgt gatggacgac accgtcagtg cgtccgtcgc
     2941 gcaggctctc gatgagctga tgctttgggc cgaggactgc cccgaagtcc ggcacctcgt
     3001 gcacgcggat ttcggctcca acaatgtcct gacggacaat ggccgcataa cagcggtcat
     3061 tgactggagc gaggcgatgt tcggggattc ccaatacgag gtcgccaaca tcttcttctg
     3121 gaggccgtgg ttggcttgta tggagcagca gacgcgctac ttcgagcgga ggcatccgga
     3181 gcttgcagga tcgccgcggc tccgggcgta tatgctccgc attggtcttg accaactcta
     3241 tcagagcttg gttgacggca atttcgatga tgcagcttgg gcgcagggtc gatgcgacgc
     3301 aatcgtccga tccggagccg ggactgtcgg gcgtacacaa atcgcccgca gaagcgcggc
     3361 cgtctggacc gatggctgtg tagaagtact cgccgatagt ggaaaccgac gccccagcac
     3421 tcgtccgagg gcaaaggaat agcacgtact acgagatttc gattccaccg ccgccttcta
     3481 tgaaaggttg ggcttcggaa tcgttttccg ggacgccggc tggatgatcc tccagcgcgg
     3541 ggatctcatg ctggagttct tcgcccaccc caacttgttt attgcagctt ataatggtta
     3601 caaataaagc aatagcatca caaatttcac aaataaagca tttttttcac tgcattctag
     3661 ttgtggtttg tccaaactca tcaatgtatc ttatcatgtc tgtataccgt cgacctctag
     3721 ctagagcttg gcgtaatcat ggtcatagct gtttcctgtg tgaaattgtt atccgctcac
     3781 aattccacac aacatacgag ccggaagcat aaagtgtaaa gcctggggtg cctaatgagt
     3841 gagctaactc acattaattg cgttgcgctc actgcccgct ttccagtcgg gaaacctgtc
     3901 gtgccagctg cattaatgaa tcggccaacg cgcggggaga ggcggtttgc gtattgggcg
     3961 ctcttccgct tcctcgctca ctgactcgct gcgctcggtc gttcggctgc ggcgagcggt
     4021 atcagctcac tcaaaggcgg taatacggtt atccacagaa tcaggggata acgcaggaaa
     4081 gaacatgtga gcaaaaggcc agcaaaaggc caggaaccgt aaaaaggccg cgttgctggc
     4141 gtttttccat aggctccgcc cccctgacga gcatcacaaa aatcgacgct caagtcagag
     4201 gtggcgaaac ccgacaggac tataaagata ccaggcgttt ccccctggaa gctccctcgt
     4261 gcgctctcct gttccgaccc tgccgcttac cggatacctg tccgcctttc tcccttcggg
     4321 aagcgtggcg ctttctcata gctcacgctg taggtatctc agttcggtgt aggtcgttcg
     4381 ctccaagctg ggctgtgtgc acgaaccccc cgttcagccc gaccgctgcg ccttatccgg
     4441 taactatcgt cttgagtcca acccggtaag acacgactta tcgccactgg cagcagccac
     4501 tggtaacagg attagcagag cgaggtatgt aggcggtgct acagagttct tgaagtggtg
     4561 gcctaactac ggctacacta gaagaacagt atttggtatc tgcgctctgc tgaagccagt
     4621 taccttcgga aaaagagttg gtagctcttg atccggcaaa caaaccaccg ctggtagcgg
     4681 tggttttttt gtttgcaagc agcagattac gcgcagaaaa aaaggatctc aagaagatcc
     4741 tttgatcttt tctacggggt ctgacgctca gtggaacgaa aactcacgtt aagggatttt
     4801 ggtcatgaga ttatcaaaaa ggatcttcac ctagatcctt ttaaattaaa aatgaagttt
     4861 taaatcaatc taaagtatat atgagtaaac ttggtctgac agttaccaat gcttaatcag
     4921 tgaggcacct atctcagcga tctgtctatt tcgttcatcc atagttgcct gactccccgt
     4981 cgtgtagata actacgatac gggagggctt accatctggc cccagtgctg caatgatacc
     5041 gcgagaccca cgctcaccgg ctccagattt atcagcaata aaccagccag ccggaagggc
     5101 cgagcgcaga agtggtcctg caactttatc cgcctccatc cagtctatta attgttgccg
     5161 ggaagctaga gtaagtagtt cgccagttaa tagtttgcgc aacgttgttg ccattgctac
     5221 aggcatcgtg gtgtcacgct cgtcgtttgg tatggcttca ttcagctccg gttcccaacg
     5281 atcaaggcga gttacatgat cccccatgtt gtgcaaaaaa gcggttagct ccttcggtcc
     5341 tccgatcgtt gtcagaagta agttggccgc agtgttatca ctcatggtta tggcagcact
     5401 gcataattct cttactgtca tgccatccgt aagatgcttt tctgtgactg gtgagtactc
     5461 aaccaagtca ttctgagaat agtgtatgcg gcgaccgagt tgctcttgcc cggcgtcaat
     5521 acgggataat accgcgccac atagcagaac tttaaaagtg ctcatcattg gaaaacgttc
     5581 ttcggggcga aaactctcaa ggatcttacc gctgttgaga tccagttcga tgtaacccac
     5641 tcgtgcaccc aactgatctt cagcatcttt tactttcacc agcgtttctg ggtgagcaaa
     5701 aacaggaagg caaaatgccg caaaaaaggg aataagggcg acacggaaat gttgaatact
     5761 catactcttc ctttttcaat attattgaag catttatcag ggttattgtc tcatgagcgg
     5821 atacatattt gaatgtattt agaaaaataa acaaataggg gttccgcgca catttccccg
     5881 aaaagtgcca cctgacgtcg acggatcggg agatctcccg atcccctatg gtgcactctc
     5941 agtacaatct gctctgatgc cgcatagtta agccagtatc tgctccctgc ttgtgtgttg
     6001 gaggtcgctg agtagtgcgc gagcaaaatt taagctacaa caaggcaagg cttgaccgac
     6061 aattgcatga agaatctgct tagggttagg cgttttgcgc tgcttcgcga tgtacgggcc
     6121 agatatacgc gttgacattg attattgact agttattaat agtaatcaat tacggggtca
     6181 ttagttcata gcccatatat ggagttccgc gttacataac ttacggtaaa tggcccgcct
     6241 ggctgaccgc ccaacgaccc ccgcccattg acgtcaataa tgacgtatgt tcccatagta
     6301 acgccaatag ggactttcca ttgacgtcaa tgggtggagt atttacggta aactgcccac
     6361 ttggcagtac atcaagtgta tcatatgcca agtacgcccc ctattgacgt caatgacggt
     6421 aaatggcccg cctggcatta tgcccagtac atgaccttat gggactttcc tacttggcag
     6481 tacatctacg tattagtcat cgctattacc atg
//
